>Addgene plasmid #18218 | T4 Lysozyme M6I | addgene partial sequence | sequence record 24005 | 3primeUP
CGGAAAAGCCCGCTCATTAGGCGGGCTCAGATCTGCTCATGTTTGACAGCTTATCATCGATAAGCTTCGG
CAATAAATTCTTGATATGTTTTCATATGTTTCCTTTAAATATTTTAATTAGTAATTGTCTATTCAAGTAA
TTGTGAATATACTATCACAATTCCAAGAGAAAGTAAACAGCTTTATAGATTTTTATACGCGTCCCAAGTG
CCAGTTCTAAACGTTGTAATGACTCGTTTTGCGCGATTAGGTGTTTGATTATACCATCTACTTTTAGCTA
AGTTAACTGCTGCTTCATCCCAGCGTTTTTGTTGAAGCATACGTAAAGAGTTAGTAAATCCTGCCACACC
GGTTTCTCCCATTTGGAAAACCATATTAATCAATGCACAGCGACGAACCGCATCAAGAGAATCATAAACC
GGTTTTAATTTAGCATTTCTCAGAATTCCGCGAACAGCAGCATCAACATCCTGATTAAAGAGTTTTTCAG
CCTCATCTTTTGTAATTACACCATTGCAATTACGCCCAATAGCTTTATCTAATTCAGATTTAGCAGCATT
AAGTGATGGACTTTTTGTAAGCAAATGACCGATGCCAATAGTGTAATAGCCTTCTGTGTCTTTATAGATT
TTAAGTCTAAGACCTTCATCTATACGTAATATTTCAAATATATTCATAATACCTCCTAAGCATCGATGGA
TCCTGTTTCCTGTGTGAATTGTTATCCGCTCACAATTCCACACATTATACGAGCCGATGATAATTGTCAC
AGGGGATGGGGAGTAGNCNCNGGAGGGGAANCCCGNATCAGGGCAAGCTGTNCNGGNGAATGTANCGCTC
CATCNCCTN
