[The description below was written by a language model from this plasmid's Addgene catalogue record.]
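Description:
T4 Lysozyme M6I is a bacterial expression plasmid built on the pHS1403 backbone (about 5 kb without insert) that carries the bacteriophage T4 lysozyme gene, the product of phage gene e, with a single amino-acid substitution replacing methionine 6 with isoleucine. The insert is roughly 600 bp and was placed between BamHI and HindIII sites, both of which remain intact, so the coding fragment can be excised or swapped. According to the depositor's notes, the BamHI site lies 27 bp from the start codon and the HindIII site 115 bp beyond the stop codon, meaning the cloned fragment includes short flanking untranslated stretches on either side of the open reading frame. The plasmid is maintained at high copy number in E. coli under ampicillin selection. The record does not state the promoter that drives expression, the origin of replication, or any fusion tags, and no feature table is available to confirm these elements.

T4 lysozyme is a small muramidase that hydrolyses bacterial cell-wall peptidoglycan and has long served as a model protein for studying how individual residue changes affect folding, thermodynamic stability and three-dimensional structure. A point mutant such as M6I fits that kind of work: producing the variant protein in bacteria for purification, followed by biophysical or crystallographic comparison with the wild-type enzyme. The record itself does not spell out a specific purpose beyond bacterial expression of the mutant. Distribution is restricted to academic and nonprofit users.
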