Addgene plasmid #18218: T4 Lysozyme M6I
Depositing lab: Brian Matthews. Depositing organization: University of Oregon.
Backbone
  Vector backbone: pHS1403
  Backbone size w/o insert (bp): 5000
  Vector type: Bacterial Expression
Growth in bacteria
  Bacterial resistance: Ampicillin, 100 μg/mL
  Growth temperature: 37°C
  Growth strain: DH5alpha
  Copy number: High Copy
Gene/Insert
  Gene/Insert name: T4 Lysozyme (alt name: 10M61)
  Species: Bacteriophage T4
  Insert size (bp): 600
  Mutation: M6I
  GenBank ID: NP_049736
  Entrez Gene: e (a.k.a. T4p123)
  Cloning method: Restriction Enzyme; 5′ cloning site BamHI (not destroyed); 3′ cloning site HindIII (not destroyed)
  Sequencing primers: 5′ na; 3′ GGCGTATCACGAGGCCC
Terms and licenses: Academic/Nonprofit Terms; Industry Terms: Not Available to Industry
Depositor comments: The BamHI site is 27 bp from the ATG and the HindIII site is 115 bp from the stop.
How to cite: T4 Lysozyme M6I was a gift from Brian Matthews (Addgene plasmid # 18218 ; http://n2t.net/addgene:18218 ; RRID:Addgene_18218)
